>Addgene plasmid #48848 | pGGF008 | depositor full sequence | sequence record 71264 | Full Sequence
GACGAAAGGGCCTCGTGATACGCCTATTTTTATAGGTTAATGTCATGATAATAATGGTTTCTTAGACGTC
AGGTGGCACTTTTCGGGGAAATGTGCGCGGAACCCCTATTTGTTTATTTTTCTAAATACATTCAAATATG
TATCCGCTCATGAGACAATAACCCTGATAAATGCTTCAATAATATTGAAAAAGGAAGAGTATGAGTATTC
AACATTTCCGTGTCGCCCTTATTCCCTTTTTTGCGGCATTTTGCCTTCCTGTTTTTGCTCACCCAGAAAC
GCTGGTGAAAGTAAAAGATGCTGAAGATCAGTTGGGTGCACGAGTGGGTTACATCGAACTGGATCTCAAC
AGCGGTAAGATCCTTGAGAGTTTTCGCCCCGAAGAACGTTTTCCAATGATGAGCACTTTTAAAGTTCTGC
TATGTGGCGCGGTATTATCCCGTATTGACGCCGGGCAAGAGCAACTCGGTCGCCGCATACACTATTCTCA
GAATGACTTGGTTGAGTACTCACCAGTCACAGAAAAGCATCTTACGGATGGCATGACAGTAAGAGAATTA
TGCAGTGCTGCCATAACCATGAGTGATAACACTGCGGCCAACTTACTTCTGACAACGATCGGAGGACCGA
AGGAGCTAACCGCTTTTTTGCACAACATGGGGGATCATGTAACTCGCCTTGATCGTTGGGAACCGGAGCT
GAATGAAGCCATACCAAACGACGAGCGTGACACCACGATGCCTGTAGCAATGGCAACAACGTTGCGCAAA
CTATTAACTGGCGAACTACTTACTCTAGCTTCCCGGCAACAATTAATAGACTGGATGGAGGCGGATAAAG
TTGCAGGACCACTTCTGCGCTCGGCCCTTCCGGCTGGCTGGTTTATTGCTGATAAATCTGGAGCCGGTGA
GCGTGGCTCTCGAGGTATCATTGCAGCACTGGGGCCAGATGGTAAGCCCTCCCGTATCGTAGTTATCTAC
ACGACGGGGAGTCAGGCAACTATGGATGAACGAAATAGACAGATCGCTGAGATAGGTGCCTCACTGATTA
AGCATTGGTAACTGTCAGACCAAGTTTACTCATATATACTTTAGATTGATTTAAAACTTCATTTTTAATT
TAAAAGGATCTAGGTGAAGATCCTTTTTGATAATCTCATGACCAAAATCCCTTAACGTGAGTTTTCGTTC
CACTGAGCGTCAGACCCCGTAGAAAAGATCAAAGGATCTTCTTGAGATCCTTTTTTTCTGCGCGTAATCT
GCTGCTTGCAAACAAAAAAACCACCGCTACCAGCGGTGGTTTGTTTGCCGGATCAAGAGCTACCAACTCT
TTTTCCGAAGGTAACTGGCTTCAGCAGAGCGCAGATACCAAATACTGTTCTTCTAGTGTAGCCGTAGTTA
GGCCACCACTTCAAGAACTCTGTAGCACCGCCTACATACCTCGCTCTGCTAATCCTGTTACCAGTGGCTG
CTGCCAGTGGCGATAAGTCGTGTCTTACCGGGTTGGACTCAAGACGATAGTTACCGGATAAGGCGCAGCG
GTCGGGCTGAACGGGGGGTTCGTGCACACAGCCCAGCTTGGAGCGAACGACCTACACCGAACTGAGATAC
CTACAGCGTGAGCTATGAGAAAGCGCCACGCTTCCCGAAGGGAGAAAGGCGGACAGGTATCCGGTAAGCG
GCAGGGTCGGAACAGGAGAGCGCACGAGGGAGCTTCCAGGGGGAAACGCCTGGTATCTTTATAGTCCTGT
CGGGTTTCGCCACCTCTGACTTGAGCGTCGATTTTTGTGATGCTCGTCAGGGGGGCGGAGCCTATGGAAA
AACGCCAGCAACGCGGCCTTTTTACGGTTCCTGGCCTTTTGCTGGCCTTTTGCTCACATGTTCTTTCCTG
CGTTATCCCCTGATTCTGTGGATAACCGTATTACCGCCTTTGAGTGAGCTGATACCGCTCGCCGCAGCCG
AACGACCGAGCGCAGCGAGTCAGTGAGCGAGGAAGCGGAAGAGCGCCCAATACGCAAACCGCCTCTCCCC
GCGCGTTGGCCGATTCATTAATGCAGCTGGCACGACAGGTTTCCCGACTGGAAAGCGGGCAGTGAGCGCA
ACGCAATTAATGTGAGTTAGCTCACTCATTAGGCACCCCAGGCTTTACACTTTATGCTTCCGGCTCGTAT
GTTGTGTGGAATTGTGAGCGGATAACAATTTCACACGAGCTATTTAGGTGACACTATAGAAGTGAAGCTT
GGTCTCAACTAGAGAATTAAGGGAGTCACGTTATGACCCCCGCCGATGACGCGGGACAAGCCGTTTTACG
TTTGGAACTGACAGAACCGCAACGTTGAAGGAGCCACTGAGCCGCGGGTTTCTGGAGTTTAATGAGCTAA
GCACATACGTCAGAAACCATTATTGCGCGTTCAAAAGTCGCCTAAGGTCACTATCAGCTAGCAAATATTT
CTTGTCAAAAATGCTCCACTGACGTTCCATAAATTCCCCTCGGTATCCAATTAGAGTCTCATATTCACTC
TCAACTCGATCGAGGGGATCTACCATGAGCCCAGAACGACGCCCGGCCGACATCCGCCGTGCCACCGAGG
CGGACATGCCGGCGGTCTGCACCATCGTCAACCACTACATCGAGACAAGCACGGTCAACTTCCGTACCGA
GCCGCAGGAACCGCAGGAGTGGACGGACGACCTCGTCCGTCTGCGGGAGCGCTATCCCTGGCTCGTCGCC
GAGGTGGACGGCGAGGTCGCCGGCATCGCCTACGCGGGTCCCTGGAAGGCACGCAACGCCTACGACTGGA
CGGCCGAGTCCACCGTGTACGTCTCCCCCCGCCATCAGCGGACGGGACTGGGCTCCACGCTCTACACCCA
CCTGCTGAAGTCCCTGGAGGCACAGGGCTTCAAGAGCGTGGTCGCTGTCATCGGGCTGCCCAACGACCCG
AGCGTGCGCATGCACGAGGCGCTCGGATATGCCCCCCGCGGCATGCTGCGGGCGGCCGGCTTCAAGCACG
GGAACTGGCATGACGTGGGTTTCTGGCAGCTGGACTTCAGCCTGCCGGTGCCGCCCCGTCCGGTCCTGCC
CGTCACCGAAATCTGATGACCCCTAGAGTCAAGCAGATCGTTCAAACATTTGGCAATAAAGTTTCTTAAG
ATTGAATCCTGTTGCCGGTCTTGCGATGATTATCATATAATTTCTGTTGAATTACGTTAAGCATGTAATA
ATTAACATGTAATGCATGACGTTATTTATGAGATGGGTTTTTATGATTAGAGTCCCGCAATTATACATTT
AATACGCGATAGAAAACAAAATATAGCGCGCAAACTAGGATAAAGTATTGAGACCGAATTCTCGCCCTAT
AGTGAGTCGTATTACCTGGCCGTCGTTTTACAACGTCGTGACTGGGAAAACCCTGGCGTTACCCAACTTA
ATCGCCTTGCAGCACATCCCCCTTTCGCCAGCTGGCGTAATAGCGAAGAGGCCCGCACCGATCGCCCTTC
CCAACAGTTGCGCAGCCTGAATGGCGAATGGCGCCTGATGCGGTATTTTCTCCTTACGCATCTGTGCGGT
ATTTCACACCGCATATGGTGCACTCTCAGTACAATCTGCTCTGATGCCGCATAGTTAAGCCAGCCCCGAC
ACCCGCCAACACCCGCTGACGCGCCCTGACGGGCTTGTCTGCTCCCGGCATCCGCTTACAGACAAGCTGT
GACCGTCTCCGGGAGCTGCATGTGTCAGAGGTTTTCACCGTCATCACCGAAACGCGCGA
Features (pLannotate 1.2.2; 15 found; start..end, strand, type, name):
     96..200     +  promoter       AmpR promoter: bla
    201..1061    +  CDS            AmpR: β-lactamase; bla; confers resistance to ampicillin, carbenicillin, and related antibiotics
   1232..1820    +  rep_origin     ori: high-copy-number ColE1/pMB1/pBR322/pUC origin of replication
   2003..2095    +  CDS            lacI (fragment): lac repressor; lacI; The lac repressor binds to the lac operator to inhibit transcription in E. coli. This inhibition can be relieved by adding lactose or isopropyl-β-D-thiogalactopyranoside (IPTG).
   2108..2129    +  protein_bind   CAP binding site: CAP binding activates transcription in the presence of cAMP. E. coli catabolite activator protein
   2144..2174    +  promoter       lac promoter: promoter for the E. coli lac operon
   2182..2198    +  protein_bind   lac operator: The lac repressor binds to the lac operator to inhibit transcription in E. coli. This inhibition can be relieved by adding lactose or isopropyl-β-D-thiogalactopyranoside (IPTG). lac repressor encoded by lacI
   2212..2230    +  promoter       SP6 promoter: promoter for bacteriophage SP6 RNA polymerase
   2324..2503    +  promoter       NOS promoter: nopaline synthase promoter
   2545..3093    +  CDS            bar: PAT_STRHY - Experimental evidence at protein level: Swiss-Prot protein existence level 1. Inactivates phosphinothricin (PPT) by transfer of an acetyl group from acetyl CoA. Can also acetylate demethylphosphinothricin but not PTT or glutamate. This enzyme is an effector of phosphinothricin tripeptide (PTT or bialaphos) resistance. From Streptomyces hygroscopicus. Introduced by genetic manipulation and expressed in glufosinate-tolerant maize by Dekalb Genetics.
   3116..3334    +  terminator     NOS terminator (fragment): nopaline synthase terminator and poly(A) signal
   3356..3374    -  promoter       T7 promoter: promoter for bacteriophage T7 RNA polymerase
   3376..3528    +  CDS            lacZα (fragment): LacZα fragment of β-galactosidase; lacZ fragment
   3534..3633    -  misc_feature   bom (fragment): basis of mobility region from pBR322
   3735..1       -  CDS            rop (fragment) (across the origin): Rop protein, which maintains plasmids at low copy number; rop
