[The description below was written by a language model from this plasmid's Addgene catalogue record and pLannotate feature annotations shown in this document.]
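Description:
pGGF008 is a GreenGate entry module built on a pUC19 backbone, intended as a Golden Gate-compatible donor plasmid for assembling plant transformation constructs. It is propagated in E. coli as a high-copy plasmid through the ColE1/pUC-type origin and is selected with ampicillin via the bla (β-lactamase) gene and its native promoter. The annotation also picks up leftover backbone elements around the cloning region, including the CAP site, lac promoter and operator, fragments of lacI and lacZα, and SP6 and T7 promoters flanking the insert. Short fragments of bom and rop are also annotated. None of these is part of the functional payload.

The payload is a synthetic 1083 bp plant selection cassette, pNOS::BastaR::tNOS. The nopaline synthase promoter drives the bar coding sequence from Streptomyces hygroscopicus, followed by the nopaline synthase terminator and polyadenylation signal. bar encodes phosphinothricin acetyltransferase, which inactivates phosphinothricin (glufosinate, the active ingredient of BASTA) by acetylation, so plant cells expressing it tolerate the herbicide. A chi sequence within the resistance gene was removed by a silent substitution, leaving the protein unchanged. The cassette is bracketed directly by two BsaI sites. Digestion with this type IIS enzyme releases it with defined overhangs for ordered, one-pot ligation with other GreenGate modules. The plasmid therefore serves as the source of the plant resistance marker module when a BASTA-selectable transgene construct is being assembled. The record does not state which overhangs or destination vector are used.
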