Addgene plasmid #48848: pGGF008
Purpose: Provides a BASTA resistance cassette as GreenGate module.
Depositing lab: Jan Lohmann. Depositing organization: Universitaet Heidelberg. Publication: GreenGate - A Novel, Versatile, and Efficient Cloning System for Plant Transgenesis. Lampropoulos A, Sutikovic Z, Wenzl C, Maegele I, Lohmann JU, Forner J. PLoS One. 2013 Dec 20;8(12):e83043. doi: 10.1371/journal.pone.0083043. PubMed 24376629.
Backbone
  Vector backbone: pUC19
  Backbone size w/o insert (bp): 2686
  Vector type: Golden Gate compatible cloning vector
Growth in bacteria
  Bacterial resistance: Ampicillin, 100 μg/mL
  Growth temperature: 37°C
  Growth strain: DH5alpha
  Copy number: High Copy
Gene/Insert
  Gene/Insert name: pNOS::BastaR::tNOS (alt name: Basta resistance cassette)
  Species: Synthetic
  Insert size (bp): 1083
  Mutation: chi sequence in BastaR removed by silent substitution
  Cloning method: Unknown
Terms and licenses: Academic/Nonprofit Terms; Industry Terms: Not Available to Industry
Depositor comments: This plasmid is designed for Golden Gate cloning using the BsaI enzyme. Plasmid Features (listed as bp in full plasmid sequence): BsaI site #1 = 2241-2251bp BASTA resistance cassette with NOS promoter and terminator = 2252-3334bp BsaI site #2 = 3335-3345bp
How to cite: pGGF008 was a gift from Jan Lohmann (Addgene plasmid # 48848 ; http://n2t.net/addgene:48848 ; RRID:Addgene_48848)
