>Addgene plasmid #48848 | pGGF008 | depositor partial sequence | sequence record 71265 | pNOS::BastaR::tNOS
GAGAATTAAGGGAGTCACGTTATGACCCCCGCCGATGACGCGGGACAAGCCGTTTTACGTTTGGAACTGA
CAGAACCGCAACGTTGAAGGAGCCACTGAGCCGCGGGTTTCTGGAGTTTAATGAGCTAAGCACATACGTC
AGAAACCATTATTGCGCGTTCAAAAGTCGCCTAAGGTCACTATCAGCTAGCAAATATTTCTTGTCAAAAA
TGCTCCACTGACGTTCCATAAATTCCCCTCGGTATCCAATTAGAGTCTCATATTCACTCTCAACTCGATC
GAGGGGATCTACCATGAGCCCAGAACGACGCCCGGCCGACATCCGCCGTGCCACCGAGGCGGACATGCCG
GCGGTCTGCACCATCGTCAACCACTACATCGAGACAAGCACGGTCAACTTCCGTACCGAGCCGCAGGAAC
CGCAGGAGTGGACGGACGACCTCGTCCGTCTGCGGGAGCGCTATCCCTGGCTCGTCGCCGAGGTGGACGG
CGAGGTCGCCGGCATCGCCTACGCGGGTCCCTGGAAGGCACGCAACGCCTACGACTGGACGGCCGAGTCC
ACCGTGTACGTCTCCCCCCGCCATCAGCGGACGGGACTGGGCTCCACGCTCTACACCCACCTGCTGAAGT
CCCTGGAGGCACAGGGCTTCAAGAGCGTGGTCGCTGTCATCGGGCTGCCCAACGACCCGAGCGTGCGCAT
GCACGAGGCGCTCGGATATGCCCCCCGCGGCATGCTGCGGGCGGCCGGCTTCAAGCACGGGAACTGGCAT
GACGTGGGTTTCTGGCAGCTGGACTTCAGCCTGCCGGTGCCGCCCCGTCCGGTCCTGCCCGTCACCGAAA
TCTGATGACCCCTAGAGTCAAGCAGATCGTTCAAACATTTGGCAATAAAGTTTCTTAAGATTGAATCCTG
TTGCCGGTCTTGCGATGATTATCATATAATTTCTGTTGAATTACGTTAAGCATGTAATAATTAACATGTA
ATGCATGACGTTATTTATGAGATGGGTTTTTATGATTAGAGTCCCGCAATTATACATTTAATACGCGATA
GAAAACAAAATATAGCGCGCAAACTAGGATAAA
