>Addgene plasmid #48848 | pGGF008 | addgene partial sequence | sequence record 72457 | Lac-promoter 5'-CACTTTATGCTTCCGGCTCG-3'
CACGAGCTATTTAGGTGACACTATAGAAGTGAAGCTTGGTCTCAACTAGAGAATTAAGGGAGTCACGTTA
TGACCCCCGCCGATGACGCGGGACAAGCCGTTTTACGTTTGGAACTGACAGAACCGCAACGTTGAAGGAG
CCACTGAGCCGCGGGTTTCTGGAGTTTAATGAGCTAAGCACATACGTCAGAAACCATTATTGCGCGTTCA
AAAGTCGCCTAAGGTCACTATCAGCTAGCAAATATTTCTTGTCAAAAATGCTCCACTGACGTTCCATAAA
TTCCCCTCGGTATCCAATTAGAGTCTCATATTCACTCTCAACTCGATCGAGGGGATCTACCATGAGCCCA
GAACGACGCCCGGCCGACATCCGCCGTGCCACCGAGGCGGACATGCCGGCGGTCTGCACCATCGTCAACC
ACTACATCGAGACAAGCACGGTCAACTTCCGTACCGAGCCGCAGGAACCGCAGGAGTGGACGGACGACCT
CGTCCGTCTGCGGGAGCGCTATCCCTGGCTCGTCGCCGAGGTGGACGGCGAGGTCGCCGGCATCGCCTAC
GCGGGTCCCTGGAAGGCACGCAACGCCTACGACTGGACGGCCGAGTCCACCGTGTACGTCTCCCCCCGCC
ATCAGCGGACGGGACTGGGCTCCACGCTCTACACCCACCTGCTGAAGTCCCTGGAGGCACAGGGCTTCAA
GAGCGTGGTCGCTGTCATCGGGCTGCCCAACGACCCGAGCGTGCGCATGCACGAGGCGCTCGGATATGCC
CCCCGCGGCATGCTGCGGGCGGCCGGCTTCAAGCACGGGAACTGGCATGACGTGGGTTTCTGG
