>Addgene plasmid #48848 | pGGF008 | addgene partial sequence | sequence record 72528 | M13pUC-Fwd 5'-CCCAGTCACGACGTTGTAAAACG-3'
CTATAGGGCGAGAATTCGGTCTCAATACTTTATCCTAGTTTGCGCGCTATATTTTGTTTTCTATCGCGTA
TTAAATGTATAATTGCGGGACTCTAATCATAAAAACCCATCTCATAAATAACGTCATGCATTACATGTTA
ATTATTACATGCTTAACGTAATTCAACAGAAATTATATGATAATCATCGCAAGACCGGCAACAGGATTCA
ATCTTAAGAAACTTTATTGCCAAATGTTTGAACGATCTGCTTGACTCTAGGGGTCATCAGATTTCGGTGA
CGGGCAGGACCGGACGGGGCGGCACCGGCAGGCTGAAGTCCAGCTGCCAGAAACCCACGTCATGCCAGTT
CCCGTGCTTGAAGCCGGCCGCCCGCAGCATGCCGCGGGGGGCATATCCGAGCGCCTCGTGCATGCGCACG
CTCGGGTCGTTGGGCAGCCCGATGACAGCGACCACGCTCTTGAAGCCCTGTGCCTCCAGGGACTTCAGCA
GGTGGGTGTAGAGCGTGGAGCCCAGTCCCGTCCGCTGATGGCGGGGGGAGACGTACACGGTGGACTCGGC
CGTCCAGTCGTAGGCGTTGCGTGCCTTCCAGGGACCCGCGTAGGCGATGCCGGCGACCTCGCCGTCCACC
TCGGCGACGAGCCAGGGATAGCGCTCCCGCAGACGGACGAGGTCGTCCGTCCACTCCTGCGGTTCCTGCG
GCTCGGTACGGAAGTTGACCGTGCTTGTCTCGATGTAGTGGTTGACGATGGTGCAGACCGCCGGCATGTC
CGCCTCGGTGGCACGGCGGATGTCGGCCGGGCGTCGTTCTGGGCTCATGGTAGATCCCCTCGATCGAGTT
GAGAGTGAATATGAGACTCTAATTGGATACCGAGGGATTA
